>Addgene plasmid #244169 | L4308 IL-10Rb NTEVp chain (human IgG VH SS) in PolyTX-mNeonGreen | addgene full sequence | sequence record 487901 | Addgene NGS Result
GAAGATCCTTTGATCTTTTCTACGGGGTCTGACGCTCAGTGGAACGAAAACTCACGTTAAGGGATTTTGG
TCATGAGATTATCAAAAAGGATCTTCACCTAGATCCTTTTAAATTAAAAATGAAGTTTTAAATCAATCTA
AAGTATATATGAGTAAACTTGGTCTGACAGCGATCGAATATTAGATCTGAGACCCAATTGACGCGTGAGT
AATTCATACAAAAGGACTCGCCCCTGCCTTGGGGAATCCCAGGGACCGTCGTTAAACTCCCACTAACGTA
GAACCCAGAGATCGCTGCGTTCCCGCCCCCTCACCCGCCCGCTCTCGTCATCACTGAGGTGGAGAAGAGC
ATGCGTGAGGCTCCGGTGCCCGTCAGTGGGCAGAGCGCACATCGCCCACAGTCCCCGAGAAGTTGGGGGG
AGGGGTCGGCAATTGAACCGGTGCCTAGAGAAGGTGGCGCGGGGTAAACTGGGAAAGTGATGTCGTGTAC
TGGCTCCGCCTTTTTCCCGAGGGTGGGGGAGAACCGTATATAAGTGCAGTAGTCGCCGTGAACGTTCTTT
TTCGCAACGGGTTTGCCGCCAGAACACAGGTAAGTGCCGTGTGTGGTTCCCGCGGGCCTGGCCTCTTTAC
GGGTTATGGCCCTTGCGTGCCTTGAATTACTTCCACGCCCCTGGCTGCAGTACGTGATTCTTGATCCCGA
GCTTCGGGTTGGAAGTGGGTGGGAGAGTTCGAGGCCTTGCGCTTAAGGAGCCCCTTCGCCTCGTGCTTGA
GTTGAGGCCTGGCTTGGGCGCTGGGGCCGCCGCGTGCGAATCTGGTGGCACCTTCGCGCCTGTCTCGCTG
CTTTCGATAAGTCTCTAGCCATTTAAAATTTTTGATGACCTGCTGCGACGCTTTTTTTCTGGCAAGATAG
TCTTGTAAATGCGGGCCAAGATCTGCACACTGGTATTTCGGTTTTTGGGGCCGCGGGCGGCGACGGGGCC
CGTGCGTCCCAGCGCACATGTTCGGCGAGGCGGGGCCTGCGAGCGCGGCCACCGAGAATCGGACGGGGGT
AGTCTCAAGCTGGCCGGCCTGCTCTGGTGCCTGGCCTCGCGCCGCCGTGTATCGCCCCGCCCTGGGCGGC
AAGGCTGGCCCGGTCGGCACCAGTTGCGTGAGCGGAAAGATGGCCGCTTCCCGGCCCTGCTGCAGGGAGC
TCAAAATGGAGGACGCGGCGCTCGGGAGAGCGGGCGGGTGAGTCACCCACACAAAGGAAAAGGGCCTTTC
CGTCCTCAGCCGTCGCTTCATGTGACTCCACGGAGTACCGGGCGCCGTCCAGGCACCTCGATTAGTTCTC
GAGCTTTTGGAGTACGTCGTCTTTAGGTTGGGGGGAGGGGTTTTATGCGATGGAGTTTCCCCACACTGAG
TGGGTGGAGACTGAAGTTAGGCCAGCTTGGCACTTGATGTAATTCTCCTTGGAATTTGCCCTTTTTGAGT
TTGGATCTTGGTTCATTCTCAAGCCTCAGACAGTGGTTCAAAGTTTTTTTCTTCCATTTCAGGTGTCGTG
AGAGCTCGTTTAGTGAACCGTCAGATCGCCTGGAGACGCCATCCACGCTGTTTTGACCTCCATAGAAGAG
AACGGGACCGATCCAAATTCTCGAGGCTAGCTGTACAGCCACCATGGAGTTTGGCCTGAGCTGGCTGTTT
CTGGTGGCCATTCTGAAGGGCGTGCAGTGCGACTACAAGGACCACGACGGCGATTATAAGGATCATGACA
TCGATTACAAGGACGATGACGACAAGATGGTGCCTCCACCTGAGAACGTGCGGATGAACAGCGTGAACTT
CAAGAACATCCTCCAGTGGGAGAGCCCCGCCTTCGCCAAGGGAAATCTGACCTTCACAGCCCAGTACCTG
AGCTACCGGATCTTCCAGGACAAGTGCATGAACACCACACTGACCGAGTGCGACTTCAGCAGCCTGTCTA
AGTACGGCGATCACACCCTGAGAGTGCGGGCCGAGTTTGCCGATGAGCACAGCGATTGGGTCAACATCAC
ATTCTGCCCCGTGGACGACACCATCATCGGCCCACCTGGAATGCAGGTTGAGGTGCTGGCCGATAGCCTG
CACATGAGATTTCTGGCCCCTAAGATCGAGAACGAGTACGAGACATGGACCATGAAGAACGTCTACAACA
GCTGGACCTACAACGTGCAGTACTGGAAGAACGGCACCGACGAGAAGTTCCAGATCACCCCTCAGTACGA
CTTCGAGGTGCTGCGGAACCTGGAACCTTGGACCACCTACTGTGTGCAAGTGCGGGGCTTCCTGCCTGAC
AGAAACAAAGCTGGCGAGTGGAGCGAGCCTGTGTGCGAGCAGACAACCCACGATGAGACAGTGCCCTCTT
GGATGGTGGCCGTGATCCTGATGGCCAGCGTGTTCATGGTTTGCCTGGCTCTGCTGGGCTGCTTCGCTCT
GCTTTGGTGCGTCTACAAGAAGGGCGCCGAGAGCTTGTTTAAGGGGCCGCGTGATTACAACCCGATATCG
AGCACCATTTGTCATTTGACGAATGAATCTGATGGGCACACAACATCGTTGTATGGTATTGGATTTGGTC
CCTTCATCATTACAAACAAGCACTTGTTTAGAAGAAATAATGGAACACTGTTGGTCCAATCACTACATGG
TGTATTCAAGGTCAAGAACACCACGACTTTGCAACAAAGCCTCATTGATGGGAGGGACATGATAATTATT
CGCATGCCTAAGGATTTCCCACCATTTCCTCAAAAGCTGAAATTTAGAGAGCCACAAAGGGAAGAGCGCA
TATGTCTTGTGACAACCAACTTCCAAACTTAGGCGGCCGCGTTTAAACCCGCTGATCAGCCTCGACTGTG
CCTTCTAGTTGCCAGCCATCTGTTGTTTGCCCCTCCCCCGTGCCTTCCTTGACCCTGGAAGGTGCCACTC
CCACTGTCCTTTCCTAATAAAATGAGGAAATTGCATCGCATTGTCTGAGTAGGTGTCATTCTATTCTGGG
GGGTGGGGTGGGGCAGGACAGCAAGGGGGAGGATTGGGAAGTCAATAGCAGGCATGCTGGGGATGCGGTG
GGCTCTATGGGACGTCGGAATTGCAAGTTGGGCCGCCCTCTGGTAAGGTTGGGAAGCCCTGCAAAGTAAA
CTGGATGGCTTTCTTGCCGCCAAGGATCTGATGGCGCAGGGGATCAAGATCTGATCAAGAGACAGGATGA
GGATCGTTTCGCATGATTGAACAAGATGGATTGCACGCAGGTTCTCCGGCGGCTTGGGTGGAGAGGCTAT
TCGGCTATGACTGGGCACAACAGACAATCGGCTGCTCTGATGCCGCCGTGTTCCGGCTGTCAGCGCAGGG
TCGCCCGGTTCTTTTTGTCAAGACCGACCTGTCCGGTGCCCTGAATGAACTGCAAGACGAGGCAGCGCGG
CTATCGTGGCTGGCCACGACGGGCGTTCCTTGCGCGGCTGTGCTCGACGTTGTCACTGAAGCGGGAAGGG
ACTGGCTGCTATTGGGCGAAGTGCCGGGGCAGGATCTCCTGTCATCTCACCTTGCTCCTGCCGAGAAAGT
ATCCATCATGGCTGATGCAATGCGGCGGCTGCATACGCTTGATCCGGCTACCTGCCCATTCGACCACCAA
GCGAAACATCGCATCGAGCGAGCACGTACTCGGATGGAAGCCGGTCTTGTCGATCAGGATGATCTGGACG
AAGAGCATCAGGGGCTCGCGCCAGCCGAACTGTTCGCCAGGCTCAAGGCGCGTATGCCCGACGGCGAGGA
TCTCGTCGTGACCCACGGCGATGCCTGCTTGCCGAATATCATGGTGGAAAATGGCCGCTTTTCTGGATTC
ATCGACTGTGGCCGGCTGGGTGTGGCGGACCGCTATCAGGACATAGCGTTGGCTACCCGTGATATTGCTG
AAGAGCTTGGCGGCGAATGGGCTGACCGCTTCCTCGTGCTTTACGGTATCGCCGCTCCCGATTCGCAGCG
CATCGCCTTCTATCGCCTTCTTGACGAGTTCTTCTGAGCGGGACTCTGGGGTTCGAGAATTGGCTTGGAC
TCCTGTTGATAGATCCAGTAATGACCTCAGAACTCCATCTGGATTTGTTCAGAACGCTCGGTTGCCGCCG
GGCGTTTTTTATTGGTGAGAATCCAAGCACTAGCCATGACCAGACATTGATTATTGACTAGTTATTAATA
GTAATCAATTACGGGGTCATTAGTTCATAGCCCATATATGGAGTTCCGCGTTACATAACTTACGGTAAAT
GGCCCGCCTGGCTGACCGCCCAACGACCCCCGCCCATTGACGTCAATAATGACGTATGTTCCCATAGTAA
CGCCAATAGGGACTTTCCATTGACGTCAATGGGTGGAGTATTTACGGTAAACTGCCCACTTGGCAGTACA
TCAAGTGTATCATATGCCAAGTACGCCCCCTATTGACGTCAATGACGGTAAATGGCCCGCCTGGCATTAT
GCCCAGTACATGACCTTATGGGACTTTCCTACTTGGCAGTACATCTACGTATTAGTCATCGCTATTACCA
TGGTGATGCGGTTTTGGCAGTACATCAATGGGCGTGGATAGCGGTTTGACTCACGGGGATTTCCAAGTCT
CCACCCCATTGACGTCAATGGGAGTTTGTTTTGGCACCAAAATCAACGGGACTTTCCAAAATGTCGTAAC
AACTCCGCCCCATTGACGCAAATGGGCGGTAGGCGTGTACGGTGGGAGGTCTATATAAGCAGAGCTCTCT
GGCTAACTAGAGAACCCACTGCTTACTGGCTTATCGAAATTAATACGACTCACTATAGGGAGTCCCAAGC
TGACTAGCGCCACCATGGTTTCCAAGGGCGAAGAGGACAATATGGCCAGCCTGCCTGCCACACACGAGCT
GCACATCTTTGGCAGCATCAACGGCGTGGACTTCGACATGGTCGGACAAGGCACCGGCAATCCCAACGAC
GGCTACGAGGAACTGAACCTGAAGTCCACAAAGGGCGACCTCCAGTTCAGCCCCTGGATTCTGGTGCCTC
ACATCGGCTACGGCTTCCACCAGTACCTGCCTTATCCTGACGGCATGAGCCCTTTCCAGGCCGCCATGGT
TGATGGCTCTGGCTACCAGGTCCACCGGACCATGCAGTTTGAGGATGGCGCTTCCCTGACCGTGAACTAC
AGATACACCTACGAGGGCAGCCACATCAAAGGCGAGGCCCAAGTGAAAGGCACAGGCTTCCCTGCTGATG
GCCCCGTGATGACCAATTCTCTGACAGCCGCCGACTGGTGCAGAAGCAAGAAAACATACCCCAACGACAA
GACCATCATCAGCACCTTCAAGTGGTCCTACACCACCGGCAACGGCAAGCGGTACAGAAGCACCGCCAGA
ACCACCTACACCTTCGCCAAACCTATGGCCGCCAACTACCTGAAGAACCAGCCTATGTACGTGTTCCGCA
AGACCGAGCTGAAGCACTCCAAGACAGAACTGAACTTCAAAGAGTGGCAGAAAGCCTTCACCGACGTGAT
GGGCATGGACGAACTCTACAAATGAGCGGCCAAGTTTAAACCCGCTGATCAGCCTCGACTGTGCCTTCTA
GTTGCCAGCCATCTGTTGTTTGCCCCTCCCCCGTGCCTTCCTTGACCCTGGAAGGTGCCACTCCCACTGT
CCTTTCCTAATAAAATGAGGAAATTGCATCGCATTGTCTGAGTAGGTGTCATTCTATTCTGGGGGGTGGG
GTGGGGCAGGACAGCAAGGGGGAGGATTGGGAAGTCAATAGCAGGCATGCTGGGGATGCGGTGGGCTCTA
TGGCTTCTGAGGCGGAAAGAACCAGCTGGGGCTCTAGGGGGTATCCCC
[124 nt withheld, positions 5859-5982]
C
[91 nt withheld, positions 5984-6074]
A
[49 nt withheld, positions 6076-6124]
CCTTTGACGTTGGAGTCCACGTTCTTT
[37 nt withheld, positions 6152-6188]
ACCCTATCTCGGTCTATTCTTTTGATTTATAAGGGATTTTGCCGATTTCGGCCTATTGGTTAAAAAATGA
GCTGATTTAACAAAAATTTAACGCGAATTAATTCTGTGGAATGTGTGTCAGTTAGGCTCAATTAGTCAGC
AACCATAGTCCCGCCCCTAACTCCGCCCATCCCGCCCCTAACTCCGCCCAGTTCCGCCCATTCTCCGCCC
CATGGCTGACTAATTTTTTTTATTTATGCAGAGGCCGAGGCCGCCTCTGCCTCTGAGCTATTCCAGAAGT
AGTGAGGAGGCTTTTTTGGAGGCCTAGGCTTTTGCAAAAAGCTCCCGGGAGCTTGTATATCCATTTTCGG
AGGTTGGGCTTCGGAATCGTTTTCCGGGACGCCGGCTGGATGATCCTCCAGCGCGGGGATCTCATGCTGG
AGTTCTTCGCCCACCCCAACTTGTTTATTGCAGCTTATAATGGTTACAAATAAAGCAATAGCATCACAAA
TTTCACAAATAAAGCATTTTTTTCACTGCATTCTAGTTGTGGTTTGTCCAAACTCATCAATGTATCTTAT
CATGTCTGTATACCGTCGACCTCTAGCTAGAGCTTGGCGTAATCATGGTCATAGCTGTTTCCTGTGTGAA
ATTGTTATCCGCTCACAATTCCACACAACATACGAGCCGGAAGCATAAAGTGTAAAGCCTGGGGTGCCTA
ATGAGTGAGCTAACTCACATTAATTGCGTTGCGCTCACTGCCCGCTTTCCAGTCGGGAAACCTGTCGTGC
CAGCTGCATTAATGAATCGGCCAACGCGCGGGGAGAGGCGGTTTGCGTATTGGGCGCTCTTCCGCTTCCT
CGCTCACTGACTCGCTGCGCTCGGTCGTTCGGCTGCGGCGAGCGGTATCAGCTCACTCAAAGGCGGTAAT
ACGGTTATCCACAGAATCAGGGGATAACGCAGGAAAGAACATGTGAGCAAAAGGCCAGCAAAAGGCCAGG
AACCGTAAAAAGGCCGCGTTGCTGGCGTTTTTCCATAGGCTCCGCCCCCCTGACGAGCATCACAAAAATC
GACGCTCAAGTCAGAGGTGGCGAAACCCGACAGGACTATAAAGATACCAGGCGTTTCCCCCTGGAAGCTC
CCTCGTGCGCTCTCCTGTTCCGACCCTGCCGCTTACCGGATACCTGTCCGCCTTTCTCCCTTCGGGAAGC
GTGGCGCTTTCTCATAGCTCACGCTGTAGGTATCTCAGTTCGGTGTAGGTCGTTCGCTCCAAGCTGGGCT
GTGTGCACGAACCCCCCGTTCAGCCCGACCGCTGCGCCTTATCCGGTAACTATCGTCTTGAGTCCAACCC
GGTAAGACACGACTTATCGCCACTGGCAGCAGCCACTGGTAACAGGATTAGCAGAGCGAGGTATGTAGGC
GGTGCTACAGAGTTCTTGAAGTGGTGGCCTAACTACGGCTACACTAGAAGAACAGTATTTGGTATCTGCG
CTCTGCTGAAGCCAGTTACCTTCGGAAAAAGAGTTGGTAGCTCTTGATCCGGCAAACAAACCACCGCTGG
TAGCGGTGGTTTTTTTGTTTGCAAGCAGCAGATTACGCGCAGAAAAAAAGGATCTCAA
Features (pLannotate 1.2.2; 28 found; start..end, strand, type, name):
    378..589     +  promoter       EF-1α core promoter: core promoter for human elongation factor EF-1α
    590..703     +  intron         EF-1α intron A (fragment): intron upstream of the start codon of human EF-1α
   1329..1532    +  intron         EF-1α intron A: truncated intron upstream of the start codon of human EF-1α
   1541..1575    +  promoter       TRE3GV promoter (fragment): 3rd-generation Tet-responsive promoter that can be activated by binding of Tet-On® 3G, optimized for retroviral and lentiviral vectors
   1654..1713    +  CDS            IGHV3-23 (fragment): HV323_HUMAN - Experimental evidence at protein level: Swiss-Prot protein existence level 1. V region of the variable domain of immunoglobulin heavy chains that participates in the antigen recognition (PubMed:24600447). Immunoglobulins, also known as antibodies, are membrane-bound or secreted glycoproteins produced by B lymphocytes. In the recognition phase of humoral immunity, the membrane-bound immunoglobulins serve as receptors which, upon binding of a specific antigen, trigger the clonal expansion and differentiation of B lymphocytes into immunoglobulins- secreting plasma cells. Secreted im
   1777..2472    +  CDS            IL10RB (fragment): I10R2_HUMAN - Also known as CRFB4, D21S58, D21S66. Experimental evidence at protein level: Swiss-Prot protein existence level 1. Shared cell surface receptor required for the activation of five class 2 cytokines: IL10, IL22, IL26, IL28, and IFNL1. The IFNLR1/IL10RB dimer is a receptor for the cytokine ligands IFNL2 and IFNL3 and mediates their antiviral activity. The ligand/receptor complex stimulate the activation of the JAK/STAT signaling pathway leading to the expression of IFN-stimulated genes (ISG), which contribute to the antiviral state. From Homo sapiens (Human).
   2482..2829    +  CDS            TEV protease (fragment): tobacco etch virus protease (Kapust et al., 2001)
   2866..2977    +  polyA_signal   bGH poly(A) signal: bovine growth hormone polyadenylation signal
   3097..3201    +  CDS            tnpA (fragment): TN5P_ECOLX - Also known as tnp. Experimental evidence at protein level: Swiss-Prot protein existence level 1. Mediates transposition of transposon Tn5 by a 'cut and paste' mechanism. First, the monomeric transposase binds the 19 bp inverted DNA repeats flanking the transposon. Then, dimerization of the DNA- bound transposase creates a synaptic DNA complex. After nicking of the first DNA strand, excision of the transposon proceeds through a series of intermediates. The transposase then mediates the insertion of the transposon at a new site by strand transfer. The activity of the wild- type tran
   3233..4024    +  CDS            neo: KKA2_KLEPN - Also known as kan, nptII. Experimental evidence at protein level: Swiss-Prot protein existence level 1. Resistance to kanamycin, neomycin, paromomycin, ribostamycin, butirosin and gentamicin B. From Klebsiella pneumoniae.
   4058..4152    +  terminator     lambda t0 terminator: transcription terminator from phage lambda
   4173..4552    +  enhancer       CMV enhancer: human cytomegalovirus immediate early enhancer
   4553..4756    +  promoter       CMV promoter: human cytomegalovirus (CMV) immediate early promoter
   4752..4785    +  LTR            5' LTR (truncated) (fragment): truncated 5' long terminal repeat (LTR) from HIV-1
   4801..4819    +  promoter       T7 promoter: promoter for bacteriophage T7 RNA polymerase
   4845..5552    +  CDS            mNeonGreen: mNeonGreen is a basic (constitutively fluorescent) green/yellow fluorescent protein published in 2013, derived from Branchiostoma lanceolatum. It is reported to be a very rapidly-maturing monomer with moderate acid sensitivity.
   5589..5700    +  polyA_signal   bGH poly(A) signal: bovine growth hormone polyadenylation signal
   5817..5838    +  promoter       SV40 promoter (fragment): SV40 enhancer and early promoter
   5859..6287    +  rep_origin     f1 ori (sequence partly withheld): f1 bacteriophage origin of replication; arrow indicates direction of (+) strand synthesis
   6292..6314    +  promoter       SV40 promoter (fragment): SV40 enhancer and early promoter
   6315..6506    +  promoter       SV40 promoter: SV40 early promoter
   6533..6631    +  CDS            ble (fragment): BLE_KLEPN - Experimental evidence at protein level: Swiss-Prot protein existence level 1. Binding protein with a strong affinity to the bleomycin family of antibiotics. Binds to CL990; an antimitotic-antibiotic compound. From Klebsiella pneumoniae.
   6626..6747    +  polyA_signal   SV40 poly(A) signal: SV40 polyadenylation signal
   6820..6836    -  protein_bind   lac operator: The lac repressor binds to the lac operator to inhibit transcription in E. coli. This inhibition can be relieved by adding lactose or isopropyl-β-D-thiogalactopyranoside (IPTG). lac repressor encoded by lacI
   6844..6874    -  promoter       lac promoter: promoter for the E. coli lac operon
   6889..6910    -  protein_bind   CAP binding site: CAP binding activates transcription in the presence of cAMP. E. coli catabolite activator protein
   6923..7015    -  CDS            lacI (fragment): lac repressor; lacI; The lac repressor binds to the lac operator to inhibit transcription in E. coli. This inhibition can be relieved by adding lactose or isopropyl-β-D-thiogalactopyranoside (IPTG).
   7198..7786    -  rep_origin     ori: high-copy-number ColE1/pMB1/pBR322/pUC origin of replication
