[The description below was written by a language model from this plasmid's Addgene catalogue record and pLannotate feature annotations shown in this document.]
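Description:
L4308 IL-10Rb NTEVp chain (human IgG VH SS) in PolyTX-mNeonGreen is a 7.8 kb mammalian expression plasmid for synthetic biology, built on the pPD1054 Polytransfect L1 mNeonGreen backbone. It is maintained in E. coli through a high-copy ColE1/pUC-type origin and selected with kanamycin via the neo (nptII) gene, which is followed by a lambda t0 terminator. An f1 origin is also present. The annotation additionally picks up backbone remnants, including an SV40 early promoter followed by only a fragment of the bleomycin-resistance gene and an SV40 poly(A) signal, plus lac promoter/operator elements. These do not appear to constitute a functional mammalian selection cassette.

The payload is one chain of a MESA (modular extracellular sensor architecture) synthetic receptor, expressed constitutively from the human EF-1α promoter with its intron A and terminated by a bGH poly(A) signal. From N to C terminus, the encoded protein comprises a human IgG VH signal peptide that directs the chain into the secretory pathway, a 3xFLAG epitope for detection, the extracellular and transmembrane domains of human IL-10Rβ (IL10RB), and the N-terminal fragment of split TEV protease carrying the 75S mutation. In MESA designs of this kind, ligand-induced association with a partner chain is used to reconstitute protease activity and release a signalling output, so a natural cytokine receptor ectodomain is repurposed as an orthogonal biosensor. The partner chain is not part of this plasmid.

A second, independent cassette places mNeonGreen under the CMV enhancer/promoter with its own bGH poly(A) signal. This fluorescent reporter marks transfected cells and reports how much plasmid each has received, consistent with the backbone's polytransfection naming.
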