Addgene plasmid #244169: L4308 IL-10Rb NTEVp chain (human IgG VH SS) in PolyTX-mNeonGreen
Purpose: Constitutive expression of a MESA NTEVp chain encoding (N to C): hIgGVHSS-3xFLAG-IL10RbECD-IL10RbTMD-NTEVp(75S)
Depositing lab: Joshua Leonard. Depositing organization: Northwestern University. Publication: Conversion of natural cytokine receptors into orthogonal synthetic biosensors. Edelstein HI, Cosio A, Ezekiel ML, Corcoran WK, Morris AH, Leonard JN. Nat Chem Biol. 2025 Aug 22:10.1038/s41589-025-01986-1. doi: 10.1038/s41589-025-01986-1. PubMed 40846994.
Backbone
  Vector backbone: pPD1054 Polytransfect L1 mNeonGreen
  Vector type: Mammalian Expression, Synthetic Biology
Growth in bacteria
  Bacterial resistance: Kanamycin, 50 μg/mL
  Growth temperature: 30°C
  Growth strain: NEB Stable
  Copy number: High Copy
Gene/Insert
  Gene/Insert name: MESA NTEVp chain with human IgG-VH SS, human IL-10Rb ECD and TMD, and NTEVp 75S mutant
  Species: H. sapiens (human), Synthetic
  Mutation: NTEVp_75S
  Entrez Gene: IL10RB (a.k.a. CDW210B, CRF2-4, CRFB4, D21S58, D21S66, IL-10R2)
  Promoter: hEF1a
  Tag / fusion protein: human IgG VH signal peptide - 3xFLAG (N terminal on insert)
  Cloning method: Restriction Enzyme; 5′ cloning site Unknown (unknown if destroyed)
Terms and licenses: Academic/Nonprofit Terms; Industry Terms: Not Available to Industry
Depositor comments: Please visit https://doi.org/10.1101/2024.03.23.586421 for bioRxiv preprint.
How to cite: L4308 IL-10Rb NTEVp chain (human IgG VH SS) in PolyTX-mNeonGreen was a gift from Joshua Leonard (Addgene plasmid # 244169 ; http://n2t.net/addgene:244169 ; RRID:Addgene_244169)
